Addgene plasmid #199583: pX552-DIO-NLS-mRuby3(with gRNA scaffold)
Purpose: Expresses NLS-mRuby3 in a Cre-dependent manner
Depositing lab: Bryan Copits. Depositing organization: Washington University in Saint Louis. Publication: Cell-Specific Single Viral Vector CRISPR/Cas9 Editing and Genetically Encoded Tool Delivery in the Central and Peripheral Nervous Systems. Moffa JC, Bland IN, Tooley JR, Kalyanaraman V, Heitmeier M, Creed MC, Copits BA. eNeuro. 2024 Jul 5;11(7):ENEURO.0438-23.2024. doi: 10.1523/ENEURO.0438-23.2024. Print 2024 Jul. PubMed 38871457.
Backbone
  Vector backbone: pX552
  Backbone size w/o insert (bp): 5455
  Total vector size (bp): 6166
  Vector type: Mammalian Expression, AAV, Cre/Lox, CRISPR
Growth in bacteria
  Bacterial resistance: Ampicillin, 100 μg/mL
  Growth temperature: 37°C
  Growth strain: NEB Stable
  Copy number: High Copy
Gene/Insert
  Gene/Insert name: NLS-mRuby3
  Species: Synthetic
  Insert size (bp): 756
  Promoter: U6 and EF1a
  Cloning method: Restriction Enzyme; 5′ cloning site NheI (not destroyed); 3′ cloning site KpnI (not destroyed)
  Sequencing primers: 5′ GCTTCACCATCGACCCGAATTGCC; 3′ GGCAACTTCCAGGGCCAGG
Resource information
  A portion of this plasmid was derived from a plasmid made by: Synthesized
Terms and licenses: Academic/Nonprofit Terms; Industry Terms: Not Available to Industry
Depositor comments: PX552 was a gift from Feng Zhang (Addgene plasmid # 60958 ; http://n2t.net/addgene:60958 ; RRID:Addgene_60958)
How to cite: pX552-DIO-NLS-mRuby3(with gRNA scaffold) was a gift from Bryan Copits (Addgene plasmid # 199583 ; http://n2t.net/addgene:199583 ; RRID:Addgene_199583)
