[The description below was written by a language model from this plasmid's Addgene catalogue record and pLannotate feature annotations shown in this document.]
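Description:
pX552-DIO-NLS-mRuby3(with gRNA scaffold) is a 6.2 kb AAV transfer plasmid built on the pX552 backbone, combining a CRISPR guide RNA expression unit with a Cre-dependent fluorescent reporter. It is propagated in bacteria through a high-copy ColE1/pUC-type origin with ampicillin selection (AmpR under its own bla promoter), and also carries an f1 phage origin. The payload is flanked by AAV2 inverted terminal repeats, which allow the intervening DNA to be packaged into recombinant AAV particles. One ITR is annotated in full, while the other appears only as short fragments in the automated annotation. This is common for these repeat-rich, hard-to-sequence elements, which are also prone to recombination in bacteria.

Within the ITRs there are two expression units. A human U6 RNA polymerase III promoter sits upstream of the Streptococcus pyogenes Cas9 gRNA scaffold. No spacer is annotated or described in the record, so this appears to be the position where a targeting sequence would be inserted. Downstream, the human EF-1α promoter drives a double-floxed inverted open reading frame (DIO) cassette. The synthetic NLS-mRuby3 coding sequence lies in the antisense orientation between opposing pairs of lox2272 and loxP sites, followed by an hGH polyadenylation signal. In cells expressing Cre, recombination at the incompatible lox pairs inverts the insert and then locks it in the sense orientation, so nuclear-localised red fluorescence is produced only in Cre-positive cells. The nuclear localisation signal itself is named in the record but not separately annotated.

The associated work concerns cell-type-specific, single-vector CRISPR/Cas9 editing and delivery of genetically encoded tools in the central and peripheral nervous systems. The construct fits use as an AAV vector that supplies a guide RNA while marking Cre-expressing cells. It does not encode Cas9.
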