Features (pLannotate 1.2.2; 21 found; start..end, strand, type, name):
      1..241     +  promoter       U6 promoter: RNA polymerase III promoter for human U6 snRNA
    268..343     +  misc_RNA       gRNA scaffold: guide RNA scaffold for the Streptococcus pyogenes CRISPR/Cas9 system
    386..452     +  CDS            small t antigen (fragment): SV40 (simian virus 40) small t antigen
    459..1637    +  promoter       EF-1α promoter: strong constitutive promoter for human elongation factor EF-1α
   1644..1660    +  misc_feature   MCS (fragment): pUC18/19 multiple cloning site
   1668..1701    -  protein_bind   lox2272: Cre-mediated recombination occurs in the 8-bp core sequence (GGATACTT). lox2272 sites are compatible with each other, but incompatible with loxP or loxN sites (Lee and Saito, 1988). Cre recombinase
   1764..1797    -  protein_bind   loxP: Cre-mediated recombination occurs in the 8-bp core sequence (GCATACAT). Cre recombinase
   1811..2521    -  CDS            mRuby3: mRuby3 is a basic (constitutively fluorescent) red fluorescent protein published in 2016, derived from Entacmaea quadricolor. It has low acid sensitivity.
   2574..2607    +  protein_bind   lox2272: Cre-mediated recombination occurs in the 8-bp core sequence (GGATACTT). lox2272 sites are compatible with each other, but incompatible with loxP or loxN sites (Lee and Saito, 1988). Cre recombinase
   2678..2711    +  protein_bind   loxP: Cre-mediated recombination occurs in the 8-bp core sequence (GCATACAT). Cre recombinase
   2769..3245    +  polyA_signal   hGH poly(A) signal: human growth hormone polyadenylation signal
   3285..3425    +  repeat_region  AAV2 ITR: inverted terminal repeat of adeno-associated virus serotype 2 inverted
   3430..3481    -  misc_feature   bom (fragment): basis of mobility region from pBR322
   3500..3955    +  rep_origin     f1 ori (sequence partly withheld): f1 bacteriophage origin of replication; arrow indicates direction of (+) strand synthesis
   3956..4005    -  misc_feature   bom (fragment): basis of mobility region from pBR322
   4107..4142    -  CDS            rop (fragment): Rop protein, which maintains plasmids at low copy number; rop
   4237..4341    +  promoter       AmpR promoter: bla
   4342..5202    +  CDS            AmpR: β-lactamase; bla; confers resistance to ampicillin, carbenicillin, and related antibiotics
   5373..5961    +  rep_origin     ori: high-copy-number ColE1/pMB1/pBR322/pUC origin of replication
   6034..6061    +  repeat_region  AAV2 ITR (fragment): inverted terminal repeat of adeno-associated virus serotype 2 inverted
   6090..6117    +  repeat_region  AAV2 ITR (fragment): inverted terminal repeat of adeno-associated virus serotype 2 inverted
>Addgene plasmid #199583 | pX552-DIO-NLS-mRuby3(with gRNA scaffold) | addgene full sequence | sequence record 394123 | Addgene NGS Result
GAGGGCCTATTTCCCATGATTCCTTCATATTTGCATATACGATACAAGGCTGTTAGAGAGATAATTGGAA
TTAATTTGACTGTAAACACAAAGATATTAGTACAAAATACGTGACGTAGAAAGTAATAATTTCTTGGGTA
GTTTGCAGTTTTAAAATTATGTTTTAAAATGGACTATCATATGCTTACCGTAACTTGAAAGTATTTCGAT
TTCTTGGCTTTATATATCTTGTGGAAAGGACGAAACACCGGAAGAGCGAGCTCTTCTGTTTTAGAGCTAG
AAATAGCAAGTTAAAATAAGGCTAGTCCGTTATCAACTTGAAAAAGTGGCACCGAGTCGGTGCTTTTTTT
CTAGACTGCAGAGGGCCATCGATAGCTTTGCAAAGATGGATAAAGTTTTAAACAGAGAGGAATCTTTGCA
GCTAATGGACCTTCTAGGTCTTGAAAGGAGTGGGAATTGGCTCCGGTGCCCGTCAGTGGGCAGAGCGCAC
ATCGCCCACAGTCCCCGAGAAGTTGGGGGGAGGGGTCGGCAATTGAACCGGTGCCTAGAGAAGGTGGCGC
GGGGTAAACTGGGAAAGTGATGTCGTGTACTGGCTCCGCCTTTTTCCCGAGGGTGGGGGAGAACCGTATA
TAAGTGCAGTAGTCGCCGTGAACGTTCTTTTTCGCAACGGGTTTGCCGCCAGAACACAGGTAAGTGCCGT
GTGTGGTTCCCGCGGGCCTGGCCTCTTTACGGGTTATGGCCCTTGCGTGCCTTGAATTACTTCCACCTGG
CTGCAGTACGTGATTCTTGATCCCGAGCTTCGGGTTGGAAGTGGGTGGGAGAGTTCGAGGCCTTGCGCTT
AAGGAGCCCCTTCGCCTCGTGCTTGAGTTGAGGCCTGGCCTGGGCGCTGGGGCCGCCGCGTGCGAATCTG
GTGGCACCTTCGCGCCTGTCTCGCTGCTTTCGATAAGTCTCTAGCCATTTAAAATTTTTGATGACCTGCT
GCGACGCTTTTTTTCTGGCAAGATAGTCTTGTAAATGCGGGCCAAGATCTGCACACTGGTATTTCGGTTT
TTGGGGCCGCGGGCGGCGACGGGGCCCGTGCGTCCCAGCGCACATGTTCGGCGAGGCGGGGCCTGCGAGC
GCGGCCACCGAGAATCGGACGGGGGTAGTCTCAAGCTGGCCGGCCTGCTCTGGTGCCTGGCCTCGCGCCG
CCGTGTATCGCCCCGCCCTGGGCGGCAAGGCTGGCCCGGTCGGCACCAGTTGCGTGAGCGGAAAGATGGC
CGCTTCCCGGCCCTGCTGCAGGGAGCTCAAAATGGAGGACGCGGCGCTCGGGAGAGCGGGCGGGTGAGTC
ACCCACACAAAGGAAAAGGGCCTTTCCGTCCTCAGCCGTCGCTTCATGTGACTCCACGGAGTACCGGGCG
CCGTCCAGGCACCTCGATTAGTTCTCGAGCTTTTGGAGTACGTCGTCTTTAGGTTGGGGGGAGGGGTTTT
ATGCGATGGAGTTTCCCCACACTGAGTGGGTGGAGACTGAAGTTAGGCCAGCTTGGCACTTGATGTAATT
CTCCTTGGAATTTGCCCTTTTTGAGTTTGGATCTTGGTTCATTCTCAAGCCTCAGACAGTGGTTCAAAGT
TTTTTTCTTCCATTTCAGGTGTCGTGAGGAATTGGATCCTCTAGAGTCGAAATTCCCATAACTTCGTATA
AAGTATCCTATACGAAGTTATATCAAAATAGGAAGACCAATGCTTCACCATCGACCCGAATTGCCAAGCA
TCACCATCGACCCATAACTTCGTATAATGTATGCTATACGAAGTTATACTAGCTAGCCTACTTGTACAGC
TCGTCCATGCCACCACCAAGGTTGCTGTATTTGGCAACTGCCACTTCTCTTTGCACTACGTAGGTTTCAT
TGTCACTCTCCTCGATCCTTTCCAGGCGGTGATCAACGGCATGGACACCGGGCATCTTGATGTTCCCGAC
GGTCTTTTTTGACCTGTAAGTTGTCACGAAGTTGCAGTGCAGATGGCCACCACCATCAACTTTCAGTGCG
ATGTCAGTGTATCCTCTCAGACCACCATCTGCTGGATACATCATCTCTGTATTAGGCTCCCAACCCTTGG
TCTTCTTCTGCATCACGGGACCATTGGAGGGAAAGTTTACCCCTCTGACCTTGACGTTGTAGACGAGCTC
GCCATCCTCAAGGCTGGTGTCCTGCGTGACGGTGACGACTCCACCATCTTCGTATCTCGTAACTCTTTCC
CAAGTAAAACCCTCAGGAAAGGACTGTTTAAAGAAATCAGGGATGTCGGCCGGGTACTTGATAAAGGTAC
GGCTGCCATACATGAACGACGTGGCAAGAATGTCAAAGGCAAATGGCAGGGGTCCTCCCTCGATGACTTT
GATCCTCATGGTTTGCACTCCCTCGTACGGTCTGCCTTCTCCTTCACCTGTGCATTTGAATTGGTGGCCG
TTGACCGAACCTTCCATGACCACCTTCATACGCATATTTTCCTTGATCAGTTCTTCGCCCTTAGACACCA
TTGGGTCTTCCACTTTCCTCTTCTTTTTGGGGGCCATGGTGGCGGTACCTAGTATAACTTCGTATAGGAT
ACTTTATACGAAGTTATCATTGGGATTCTTCCTATTTTGATCCAAGCATCACCATCGACCCTCTAGTCCA
GATCTCACCATCGACCCATAACTTCGTATAGCATACATTATACGAAGTTATGTCCCTCGAAGAGGTTCGC
GAAGCTTATCGATACCGAGCGCTGCTCGAGAGATCTACGGGTGGCATCCCTGTGACCCCTCCCCAGTGCC
TCTCCTGGCCCTGGAAGTTGCCACTCCAGTGCCCACCAGCCTTGTCCTAATAAAATTAAGTTGCATCATT
TTGTCTGACTAGGTGTCCTTCTATAATATTATGGGGTGGAGGGGGGTGGTATGGAGCAAGGGGCAAGTTG
GGAAGACAACCTGTAGGGCCTGCGGGGTCTATTGGGAACCAAGCTGGAGTGCAGTGGCACAATCTTGGCT
CACTGCAATCTCCGCCTCCTGGGTTCAAGCGATTCTCCTGCCTCAGCCTCCCGAGTTGTTGGGATTCCAG
GCATGCATGACCAGGCTCAGCTAATTTTTGTTTTTTTGGTAGAGACGGGGTTTCACCATATTGGCCAGGC
TGGTCTCCAACTCCTAATCTCAGGTGATCTACCCACCTTGGCCTCCCAAATTGCTGGGATTACAGGCGTG
AACCACTGCTCCCTTCCCTGTCCTTCTGATTTTGTAGGTAACCACGTGCGGACCGAGCGGCCGCAGGAAC
CCCTAGTGATGGAGTTGGCCACTCCCTCTCTGCGCGCTCGCTCGCTCACTGAGGCCGGGCGACCAAAGGT
CGCCCGACGCCCGGGCTTTGCCCGGGCGGCCTCAGTGAGCGAGCGAGCGCGCAGCTGCCTGCAGGGGCGC
CTGATGCGGTATTTTCTCCTTACGCATCTGTGCGGTATTTCACACCGCATA
[95 nt withheld, positions 3482-3576]
T
[46 nt withheld, positions 3578-3623]
C
[141 nt withheld, positions 3625-3765]
CCTTTGACGTTGGAGTCCACGTTCTTT
[37 nt withheld, positions 3793-3829]
ACTCTATCTCGGGCTATTCTTTTGATTTATAAGGGATTTTGCCGATTTCGGTCTATTGGTTAAAAAATGA
GCTGATTTAACAAAAATTTAACGCGAATTTTAACAAAATATTAACGTTTACAATTTTATGGTGCACTCTC
AGTACAATCTGCTCTGATGCCGCATAGTTAAGCCAGCCCCGACACCCGCCAACACCCGCTGACGCGCCCT
GACGGGCTTGTCTGCTCCCGGCATCCGCTTACAGACAAGCTGTGACCGTCTCCGGGAGCTGCATGTGTCA
GAGGTTTTCACCGTCATCACCGAAACGCGCGAGACGAAAGGGCCTCGTGATACGCCTATTTTTATAGGTT
AATGTCATGATAATAATGGTTTCTTAGACGTCAGGTGGCACTTTTCGGGGAAATGTGCGCGGAACCCCTA
TTTGTTTATTTTTCTAAATACATTCAAATATGTATCCGCTCATGAGACAATAACCCTGATAAATGCTTCA
ATAATATTGAAAAAGGAAGAGTATGAGTATTCAACATTTCCGTGTCGCCCTTATTCCCTTTTTTGCGGCA
TTTTGCCTTCCTGTTTTTGCTCACCCAGAAACGCTGGTGAAAGTAAAAGATGCTGAAGATCAGTTGGGTG
CACGAGTGGGTTACATCGAACTGGATCTCAACAGCGGTAAGATCCTTGAGAGTTTTCGCCCCGAAGAACG
TTTTCCAATGATGAGCACTTTTAAAGTTCTGCTATGTGGCGCGGTATTATCCCGTATTGACGCCGGGCAA
GAGCAACTCGGTCGCCGCATACACTATTCTCAGAATGACTTGGTTGAGTACTCACCAGTCACAGAAAAGC
ATCTTACGGATGGCATGACAGTAAGAGAATTATGCAGTGCTGCCATAACCATGAGTGATAACACTGCGGC
CAACTTACTTCTGACAACGATCGGAGGACCGAAGGAGCTAACCGCTTTTTTGCACAACATGGGGGATCAT
GTAACTCGCCTTGATCGTTGGGAACCGGAGCTGAATGAAGCCATACCAAACGACGAGCGTGACACCACGA
TGCCTGTAGCAATGGCAACAACGTTGCGCAAACTATTAACTGGCGAACTACTTACTCTAGCTTCCCGGCA
ACAATTAATAGACTGGATGGAGGCGGATAAAGTTGCAGGACCACTTCTGCGCTCGGCCCTTCCGGCTGGC
TGGTTTATTGCTGATAAATCTGGAGCCGGTGAGCGTGGGTCTCGCGGTATCATTGCAGCACTGGGGCCAG
ATGGTAAGCCCTCCCGTATCGTAGTTATCTACACGACGGGGAGTCAGGCAACTATGGATGAACGAAATAG
ACAGATCGCTGAGATAGGTGCCTCACTGATTAAGCATTGGTAACTGTCAGACCAAGTTTACTCATATATA
CTTTAGATTGATTTAAAACTTCATTTTTAATTTAAAAGGATCTAGGTGAAGATCCTTTTTGATAATCTCA
TGACCAAAATCCCTTAACGTGAGTTTTCGTTCCACTGAGCGTCAGACCCCGTAGAAAAGATCAAAGGATC
TTCTTGAGATCCTTTTTTTCTGCGCGTAATCTGCTGCTTGCAAACAAAAAAACCACCGCTACCAGCGGTG
GTTTGTTTGCCGGATCAAGAGCTACCAACTCTTTTTCCGAAGGTAACTGGCTTCAGCAGAGCGCAGATAC
CAAATACTGTTCTTCTAGTGTAGCCGTAGTTAGGCCACCACTTCAAGAACTCTGTAGCACCGCCTACATA
CCTCGCTCTGCTAATCCTGTTACCAGTGGCTGCTGCCAGTGGCGATAAGTCGTGTCTTACCGGGTTGGAC
TCAAGACGATAGTTACCGGATAAGGCGCAGCGGTCGGGCTGAACGGGGGGTTCGTGCACACAGCCCAGCT
TGGAGCGAACGACCTACACCGAACTGAGATACCTACAGCGTGAGCTATGAGAAAGCGCCACGCTTCCCGA
AGGGAGAAAGGCGGACAGGTATCCGGTAAGCGGCAGGGTCGGAACAGGAGAGCGCACGAGGGAGCTTCCA
GGGGGAAACGCCTGGTATCTTTATAGTCCTGTCGGGTTTCGCCACCTCTGACTTGAGCGTCGATTTTTGT
GATGCTCGTCAGGGGGGCGGAGCCTATGGAAAAACGCCAGCAACGCGGCCTTTTTACGGTTCCTGGCCTT
TTGCTGGCCTTTTGCTCACATGTCCTGCAGGCAGCTGCGCGCTCGCTCGCTCACTGAGGCCGCCCGGGCG
TCGGGCGACCTTTGGTCGCCCGGCCTCAGTGAGCGAGCGAGCGCGCAGAGAGGGAGTGGCCAACTCCATC
ACTAGGGGTTCCTGCGGCCGCACGCGT
